>Addgene plasmid #180548 | KTK_344 | addgene full sequence | sequence record 369684 | Addgene NGS Result
TCACCAGCGTTTCTGGGTGAGCAAAAACAGGAAGGCAAAATGCCGCAAAAAAGGGAATAAGGGCGACACG
GAAATGTTGAATACTCATACTCTTCCTTTTTCAATATTATTGAAGCATTTATCAGGGTTATTGTCTCATG
AGCGGATACATATTTGAATGTATTTAGAAAAATAAACAAATAGGGGTTCCGCGCACATTTCCCCGAAAAG
TGCCACCTGTCATGACCAAAATCCCTTAACGTGAGTTTTCGTTCCACTGAGCGTCAGACCCCGTAGAAAA
GATCAAAGGATCTTCTTGAGATCCTTTTTTTCTGCGCGTAATCTGCTGCTTGCAAACAAAAAAACCACCG
CTACCAGCGGTGGTTTGTTTGCCGGATCAAGAGCTACCAACTCTTTTTCCGAAGGTAACTGGCTTCAGCA
GAGCGCAGATACCAAATACTGTTCTTCTAGTGTAGCCGTAGTTAGGCCACCACTTCAAGAACTCTGTAGC
ACCGCCTACATACCTCGCTCTGCTAATCCTGTTACCAGTGGCTGCTGCCAGTGGCGATAAGTCGTGTCTT
ACCGGGTTGGACTCAAGACGATAGTTACCGGATAAGGCGCAGCGGTCGGGCTGAACGGGGGGTTCGTGCA
CACAGCCCAGCTTGGAGCGAACGACCTACACCGAACTGAGATACCTACAGCGTGAGCTATGAGAAAGCGC
CACGCTTCCCGAAGGGAGAAAGGCGGACAGGTATCCGGTAAGCGGCAGGGTCGGAACAGGAGAGCGCACG
AGGGAGCTTCCAGGGGGAAACGCCTGGTATCTTTATAGTCCTGTCGGGTTTCGCCACCTCTGACTTGAGC
GTCGATTTTTGTGATGCTCGTCAGGGGGGCGGAGCCTATGGAAAAACGCCAGCAACGCGGCCTTTTTACG
GTTCCTGGCCTTTTGCTGGCCTTTTGCTCACATGTTCTTTCCTGCGTTATCCCCTGATTCTGTGGATAAC
CGTAGTCGGTCTCCTATGGCTTCCAAAATAAGCGACAACGTACGTATCAAACTGTATATGGAGGGCACGG
TTAATAATCACCACTTCATGTGTGAAGCGGAGGGTGAGGGCAAGCCATACGAAGGAACGCAGATGGAAAA
CATTAAAGTGACCAAAGGAGGCCCGCTGCCGTTCTCTTTTGATATCCTGACGCCGAACTGCCAATATGGT
TCTGTAGCCATAACCAAGTACACGTCGGGGATTCCGGACTATTTTAAACAGTCATTCCCTGAAGGTTTTA
CCTGGGAAAGAACCACCATTTATGAAGATGGGGCTTATCTGACAACTCAGCAGGAAACCAAACTTGATGG
AAATTGCTTAGTCTACAATATTAAAATCCTCGGCTGCAATTTTCCCCCCAATGGTCCTGTTATGCAGAAA
AAAACGCAAGGCTGGGAACCATGTTGCGAGATGCGCTATACACGTGATGGTGTCTTGTGCGGTCAGACAT
TAATGGCACTGAAATGTGCCGATGGGAACCATCTGACTTGTCATCTGCGGACTACTTACCGATCCAAAAA
GGCAGCGAAGGCGTTGCAAATGCCACCTTTCCATTTTTCAGACCATCGTCCGGAAATTGTGAAGGTTAGC
GAGAACGGCACACTGTTTGAGCAGCACGAAAGTAGTGTGGCACGCTATTGTCAGACATGCCCGAGCAAAC
TTGGTCATAATTAATTCTTGAGACCAAGATTATCAAAAAGGATCTTCACCTAGATCCTTTTAAATTAAAA
ATGAAGTTTTAAATCAATCTAAAGTATATATGAGTAAACTTGGTCTGACAGTTACCAATGCTTAATCAGT
GAGGCACCTATCTCAGCGATCTGTCTATTTCGTTCATCCATAGTTGCCTGACTCCCCGTCGTGTAGATAA
CTACGATACGGGAGGGCTTACCATCTGGCCCCAGTGCTGCAATGATACCGCGGGACCCACGCTCACCGGC
TCCAGATTTATCAGCAATAAACCAGCCAGCCGGAAGGGCCGAGCGCAGAAGTGGTCCTGCAACTTTATCC
GCCTCCATCCAGTCTATTAATTGTTGCCGGGAAGCTAGAGTAAGTAGTTCGCCAGTTAATAGTTTGCGCA
ACGTTGTTGCCATTGCTACAGGCATCGTGGTGTCACGCTCGTCGTTTGGTATGGCTTCATTCAGCTCCGG
TTCCCAACGATCAAGGCGAGTTACATGATCCCCCATGTTGTGCAAAAAAGCGGTTAGCTCCTTCGGTCCT
CCGATCGTTGTCAGAAGTAAGTTGGCCGCAGTGTTATCACTCATGGTTATGGCAGCACTGCATAATTCTC
TTACTGTCATGCCATCCGTAAGATGCTTTTCTGTGACTGGTGAGTACTCAACCAAGTCATTCTGAGAATA
GTGTATGCGGCGACCGAGTTGCTCTTGCCCGGCGTCAATACGGGATAATACCGCGCCACATAGCAGAACT
TTAAAAGTGCTCATCATTGGAAAACGTTCTTCGGGGCGAAAACTCTCAAGGATCTTACCGCTGTTGAGAT
CCAGTTCGATGTAACCCACTCGTGCACCCAACTGATCTTCAGCATCTTTTACTT
Features (pLannotate 1.2.2; 4 found; start..end, strand, type, name):
     89..193     -  promoter       AmpR promoter: bla
    296..884     +  rep_origin     ori: high-copy-number ColE1/pMB1/pBR322/pUC origin of replication
    996..1691    +  CDS            NFCP_ANESU: Experimental evidence at protein level: Swiss-Prot protein existence level 1. Pigment protein that is intensely purple in color. From Anemonia sulcata (Mediterranean snakelocks sea anemone).
   1802..88      -  CDS            AmpR (across the origin): β-lactamase; bla; confers resistance to ampicillin, carbenicillin, and related antibiotics
