>Addgene plasmid #180548 | KTK_344 Sequencing Result | analyzer sequence | sequence record 359473
TGATTCTGTGGATAACCGTAGTCGGTCTCCTATGAAACTTTTAAAAGTAGCAGCAATTGCAGCAATCGTA
TTCTCCGGTAGCGCTCTGGCAGGTGTTGTTCCTCAGTACGGCGGCGGCGGTAACCACGGTGGTGGCGGTA
ATAATAGCGGCCCAAATGGTTCTTGAGACCAAGATTATCAAAAAGGATCTTCACCTAGATCCTTTTAAAT
TAAAAATGAAGTTTTAAATCAATCTAAAGTATATATGAGTAAACTTGGTCTGACAGTTACCAATGCTTAA
TCAGTGAGGCACCTATCTCAGCGATCTGTCTATTTCGTTCATCCATAGTTGCCTGACTCCCCGTCGTGTA
GATAACTACGATACGGGAGGGCTTACCATCTGGCCCCAGTGCTGCAATGATACCGCGGGACCCACGCTCA
CCGGCTCCAGATTTATCAGCAATAAACCAGCCAGCCGGAAGGGCCGAGCGCAGAAGTGGTCCTGCAACTT
TATCCGCCTCCATCCAGTCTATTAATTGTTGCCGGGAAGCTAGAGTAAGTAGTTCGCCAGTTAATAGTTT
GCGCAACGTTGTTGCCATTGCTACAGGCATCGTGGTGTCACGCTCGTCGTTTGGTATGGCTTCATTCAGC
TCCGGTTCCCAACGATCAAGGCGAGTTACATGATCCCCCATGTTGTGCAAAAAAGCGGTTAGCTCCTTCG
GTCCTCCGATCGTTGTCAGAAGTAAGTTGGCCGCAGTGTTATCACTCATGGTTATGGCAGCACTGCATAA
TTCTCTTACTGTCATGCCATCCGTAAGATGCTTTTCTGTGACTGGTGAGTACTCAACCAAGTCATTCTGA
GAATAGTGTATGCGGCGACCGAGTTGCTCTTGCCCGGCGTCAATACGGGATAATACCGCGCCACATAGCA
GAACTTTAAAAGTGCTCATCATTGGAAAACGTTCTTCGGGGCGAAAACTCTCAAGGATCTTACCGCTGTT
GAGATCCAGTTCGATGTAACCCACTCGTGCACCCAACTGATCTTCAGCATCTTTTACTTTCACCAGCGTT
TCTGGGTGAGCAAAAACAGGAAGGCAAAATGCCGCAAAAAAGGGAATAAGGGCGACACGGAAATGTTGAA
TACTCATACTCTTCCTTTTTCAATATTATTGAAGCATTTATCAGGGTTATTGTCTCATGAGCGGATACAT
ATTTGAATGTATTTAGAAAAATAAACAAATAGGGGTTCCGCGCACATTTCCCCGAAAAGTGCCACCTGTC
ATGACCAAAATCCCTTAACGTGAGTTTTCGTTCCACTGAGCGTCAGACCCCGTAGAAAAGATCAAAGGAT
CTTCTTGAGATCCTTTTTTTCTGCGCGTAATCTGCTGCTTGCAAACAAAAAAACCACCGCTACCAGCGGT
GGTTTGTTTGCCGGATCAAGAGCTACCAACTCTTTTTCCGAAGGTAACTGGCTTCAGCAGAGCGCAGATA
CCAAATACTGTTCTTCTAGTGTAGCCGTAGTTAGGCCACCACTTCAAGAACTCTGTAGCACCGCCTACAT
ACCTCGCTCTGCTAATCCTGTTACCAGTGGCTGCTGCCAGTGGCGATAAGTCGTGTCTTACCGGGTTGGA
CTCAAGACGATAGTTACCGGATAAGGCGCAGCGGTCGGGCTGAACGGGGGGTTCGTGCACACAGCCCAGC
TTGGAGCGAACGACCTACACCGAACTGAGATACCTACAGCGTGAGCTATGAGAAAGCGCCACGCTTCCCG
AAGGGAGAAAGGCGGACAGGTATCCGGTAAGCGGCAGGGTCGGAACAGGAGAGCGCACGAGGGAGCTTCC
AGGGGGAAACGCCTGGTATCTTTATAGTCCTGTCGGGTTTCGCCACCTCTGACTTGAGCGTCGATTTTTG
TGATGCTCGTCAGGGGGGCGGAGCCTATGGAAAAACGCCAGCAACGCGGCCTTTTTACGGTTCCTGGCCT
TTTGCTGGCCTTTTGCTCACATGTTCTTTCCTGCGTTATCCCC
Features (pLannotate 1.2.2; 4 found; start..end, strand, type, name):
     32..193     +  CDS            csgA (fragment): CSGA_SALEN - Also known as agfA. Experimental evidence at protein level: Swiss-Prot protein existence level 1. Curlin is the structural subunit of the curli. Curli are coiled surface structures that assemble preferentially at growth temperatures below 37 degrees Celsius. Curli can bind to fibronectin. From Salmonella enteritidis.
    267..1127    -  CDS            AmpR: β-lactamase; bla; confers resistance to ampicillin, carbenicillin, and related antibiotics
   1128..1232    -  promoter       AmpR promoter: bla
   1335..1923    +  rep_origin     ori: high-copy-number ColE1/pMB1/pBR322/pUC origin of replication
