[The description below was written by a language model from this plasmid's Addgene catalogue record and pLannotate feature annotations shown in this document.]
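Description:
KTK_344 is a small, high-copy bacterial entry vector from the Komagataeibacter Tool Kit, a modular cloning system built for assembling multigene constructs in cellulose-producing bacteria. Its role is to store a single part, the cjBlue coding sequence, for later assembly into expression constructs. The catalogue lists pSEVA331 as the backbone, but the full sequence record (about 2.6 kb) shows only a ColE1/pMB1/pUC-type high-copy origin and a β-lactamase (AmpR) gene with its bla promoter. This agrees with the recorded ampicillin selection and high copy number in E. coli DH5alpha, and it looks like a minimal E. coli storage plasmid rather than a broad-host-range SEVA vector. The record does not explain this difference.

The payload is a roughly 700 bp open reading frame. The annotation software matched it to a purple non-fluorescent chromoprotein from the sea anemone Anemonia sulcata. That label is a homology hit and not the part's identity: the depositor describes the insert as synthetic cjBlue, which is a coloured chromoprotein in the same GFP-like pigment family. Such proteins give visible colour without fluorescence excitation, which makes them convenient reporters of expression. No promoter, ribosome binding site or terminator is annotated around the coding sequence, consistent with a promoterless part awaiting assembly. The flanking cloning sites are not stated.

A second, shorter sequencing record (about 2.0 kb) filed under the same entry shows the same AmpR and origin elements but a curlin subunit (csgA) fragment in place of the chromoprotein. It therefore does not match the described insert and may be a different kit part or a partial read.
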