Addgene plasmid #180548: KTK_344
Purpose: Entry vector containing cjBlue
Depositing lab: Tom Ellis. Depositing organization: Imperial College London. Publication: Komagataeibacter Tool Kit (KTK): A Modular Cloning System for Multigene Constructs and Programmed Protein Secretion from Cellulose Producing Bacteria. Goosens VJ, Walker KT, Aragon SM, Singh A, Senthivel VR, Dekker L, Caro-Astorga J, Buat MLA, Song W, Lee KY, Ellis T. ACS Synth Biol. 2021 Dec 17;10(12):3422-3434. doi: 10.1021/acssynbio.1c00358. Epub 2021 Nov 12. PubMed 34767345.
Backbone
  Vector backbone: pSEVA331
  Vector type: Bacterial Expression
Growth in bacteria
  Bacterial resistance: Ampicillin, 100 μg/mL
  Growth temperature: 37°C
  Growth strain: DH5alpha
  Copy number: High Copy
Gene/Insert
  Gene/Insert name: cjBlue
  Species: Synthetic
  Cloning method: Restriction Enzyme; 5′ cloning site unknown (unknown if destroyed)
Terms and licenses: Academic/Nonprofit Terms; Industry Terms: Not Available to Industry
Depositor comments: Read the preprint at https://www.biorxiv.org/content/10.1101/2021.06.09.447691v1.full
How to cite: KTK_344 was a gift from Tom Ellis (Addgene plasmid # 180548 ; http://n2t.net/addgene:180548 ; RRID:Addgene_180548)
